Addgene plasmid #20499: pWZL Neo Myr Flag ILKAP
Depositing lab: William Hahn & Jean Zhao. Depositing organization: Dana-Farber Cancer Institute. Publication: Integrative Genomic Approaches Identify IKBKE as a Breast Cancer Oncogene (Kinase Library Clones). Boehm JS, Zhao JJ, Yao J, Kim SY, Firestein R, Dunn IF, Sjostrom SK, Garraway LA, Weremowicz S, Richardson AL, Greulich H, Stewart CJ, Mulvey LA, Shen RR, Ambrogio L, Hirozane-Kishikawa T, Hill DE, Vidal M, Meyerson M, Grenier JK, Hinkle G, Root DE, Roberts TM, Lander ES, Polyak K, Hahn WC. Cell. 2007 Jun 15. 129(6):1065-1079. 10.1016/j.cell.2007.03.052 PubMed 17574021.
Backbone
  Vector backbone: pWZL-Neo-Myr-Flag-DEST
  Backbone manufacturer: William Hahn Lab (available at Addgene, #15300)
  Vector type: Mammalian Expression, Retroviral
  Selectable markers: Neomycin (select with G418)
Growth in bacteria
  Bacterial resistance: Ampicillin, 100 μg/mL
  Growth temperature: 37°C
  Growth strain: Stbl3
  Growth instructions: Stbl3 cells to prevent recombination.
  Copy number: Unknown
Gene/Insert
  Gene/Insert name: ILKAP (alt name: integrin-linked kinase-associated serine/threonine phosphatase 2C)
  Species: H. sapiens (human)
  Entrez Gene: ILKAP (a.k.a. ILKAP2, ILKAP3, PP2C-DELTA, PPM1O)
  Tag / fusion protein: Myr (N terminal on backbone); Flag (N terminal on backbone)
  Cloning method: Gateway Cloning
  Sequencing primers: 5′ pWZL-Fwd (GAA CCT CCT CGT TCG ACC); 3′ pWZL-Rev (TTC CGG GCC CTC ACA TTG)
Resource information
  A portion of this plasmid was derived from a plasmid made by: 3-A3
Terms and licenses: Academic/Nonprofit Terms; Industry Terms: Not Available to Industry
Depositor comments: ORFs were cloned into Gateway compatible pEntry vectors. An LR recombination reaction was performed to move the ORF to pWZL-Neo-Myr-Flag DEST such that the ORF would have 5' myristoylation and flag tags. This plasmid is part of a kinase library, and the gene has been verified, but has not been fully sequenced for minor mutations. Please see the following link for plasmids from this article that are not part of the kinase library http://www.addgene.org/pubmed/17574021
How to cite: pWZL Neo Myr Flag ILKAP was a gift from William Hahn & Jean Zhao (Addgene plasmid # 20499 ; http://n2t.net/addgene:20499 ; RRID:Addgene_20499)
