[The description below was written by a language model from this plasmid's Addgene catalogue record.]
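Description:
pWZL Neo Myr Flag ILKAP is a retroviral mammalian expression plasmid built on the pWZL-Neo-Myr-Flag-DEST Gateway destination backbone. It is propagated in bacteria under ampicillin selection, and a recombination-deficient strain is recommended, reflecting the tendency of the repeated sequences typical of retroviral vectors to rearrange. The copy number is listed as unknown. In mammalian cells, stably transduced populations are selected through a neomycin resistance marker using G418. No feature table accompanies the record, so the promoter driving the insert, the origin of replication and the arrangement of the viral elements are not explicitly stated. As a retroviral vector it would be expected to be packaged into virus for delivery and integration into target cells.

The payload is the human ILKAP open reading frame, which encodes integrin-linked kinase-associated serine/threonine phosphatase 2C (also known as PP2C-delta or PPM1O). The ORF was first cloned into a Gateway entry vector and then transferred by an LR recombination reaction into the destination vector, so that it sits in frame behind backbone-encoded N-terminal myristoylation and Flag tags. A myristoylation signal directs lipid modification and membrane targeting of the fusion protein, a strategy commonly used to promote activation of signalling proteins. The Flag epitope allows detection or immunoprecipitation with standard antibodies.

The construct belongs to a library of myristoylated, Flag-tagged kinase and kinase-related clones assembled for functional genomic screening in a study of breast cancer oncogenes. The depositors note that the identity of the gene has been verified but that the clone has not been fully sequenced, so minor mutations cannot be excluded.
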