>Addgene plasmid #20499 | pWZL Neo Myr Flag ILKAP | addgene partial sequence | sequence record 26322 | 20499 with pWZL-Fwd
CTCCTTCTCTAGGCGCCGGCCGGATCCAGAATTCGCCACCATGGGGTCTTCAAAATCTAAACCAAAGGAC
CCCAGCCAGCGCCGGCGCAGGATCCGAGGTTACCTTGACTACAAAGACGATGACGACAAGCAATTGACAA
GTTTGTACAAAAAAGTTGGCATGGACCTCTTCGGGGACCTGCCGGAGCCCGAGCGCTCGCCGCGCCCGGC
TGCCGGGAAAGAAGCTCAGAAAGGACCCCTGCTCTTTGATGACCTCCCTCCGGCCAGCAGTACTGACTCA
GGATCAGGGGGACCTTTGCTTTTTGATGATCTCCCACCCGCTAGCAGTGGCGATTCAGGTTCTCTTGCCA
CATCAATATCCCAGATGGTAAAGACTGAAGGGAAAGGAGCAAAGAGAAAAACCTCCGAGGAAGAGAAGAA
TGGCAGTGAAGAGCTTGTGGAAAAGAAAGTTTGTAAAGCCTCTTCGGTGATCTTTGGTCTGAAGGGCTAT
GTGGCTGAGCGGAAGGGTGAGAGGGAGGAGATGCAGGATGCCCACGTCATCCTGAACGACATCACCGAGG
AGTGTAGGCCCCCATCGTCCCTCATTACTCGGGTTTCATATTTTGCTGTTTTTGATGGACATGGAGGAAT
TCGAGCCTCAAAATTTGCTGCACAGAATTTGCATCAAACTTAATCAGAAAATTTCCTAA
